Addgene plasmid #211649: pCF820-sgCIDE-1_U6-sgRNA-EF1a-mCherry2
Purpose: U6-sgRNA-EF1a-mCherry2
Depositing lab: Christof Fellmann. Depositing organization: J. David Gladstone Institutes. Publication: Targeting the non-coding genome and temozolomide signature enables CRISPR-mediated glioma oncolysis. Tan IL, Perez AR, Lew RJ, Sun X, Baldwin A, Zhu YK, Shah MM, Berger MS, Doudna JA, Fellmann C. Cell Rep. 2023 Nov 28;42(11):113339. doi: 10.1016/j.celrep.2023.113339. Epub 2023 Nov 2. PubMed 37917583.
Backbone
  Vector backbone: pCF820
  Vector type: Mammalian Expression, Lentiviral, CRISPR
Growth in bacteria
  Bacterial resistance: Ampicillin, 100 μg/mL
  Growth temperature: 37°C
  Growth strain: NEB Stable
  Copy number: Unknown
Gene/Insert
  Gene/Insert name: sgCIDE-1 sgRNA
  gRNA/shRNA sequence: TGTAATCCCAGCACTTTGGG
Terms and licenses: Academic/Nonprofit Terms; Industry Terms: Not Available to Industry
How to cite: pCF820-sgCIDE-1_U6-sgRNA-EF1a-mCherry2 was a gift from Christof Fellmann (Addgene plasmid # 211649 ; http://n2t.net/addgene:211649 ; RRID:Addgene_211649)
