[The description below was written by a language model from this plasmid's Addgene catalogue record and pLannotate feature annotations shown in this document.]
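Description:
pCF820-sgCIDE-1_U6-sgRNA-EF1a-mCherry2 is an 8.1 kb lentiviral CRISPR guide-expression plasmid built on the pCF820 backbone for delivery into mammalian cells. It is propagated in E. coli through a high-copy ColE1/pUC-type origin and selected with ampicillin via the β-lactamase gene and its native promoter. The viral portion has a third-generation, self-inactivating layout. A CMV enhancer/promoter replaces the U3 region upstream of a truncated HIV-1 5' LTR to drive genomic RNA production in packaging cells. This is followed by the Ψ packaging signal with a partial gag sequence, the Rev response element for Rev-dependent nuclear export, and the cPPT/CTS, which aids nuclear import of the reverse-transcribed genome. The cassette ends with a ΔU3 3' LTR and a bGH polyadenylation signal. Short annotated fragments such as bom, lacI, the SV40 promoter and small t antigen appear to be backbone remnants or incidental matches rather than functional parts.

Between the LTRs sit two independent expression units. A human U6 RNA polymerase III promoter transcribes the sgCIDE-1 single guide RNA, a 20-nt spacer joined to a Streptococcus pyogenes Cas9 scaffold (annotated as a tracrRNA fragment). Downstream, an EF-1α promoter with its intron A sequences drives the red fluorescent protein mCherry2, and a WPRE enhances transcript stability and expression. No Cas9 is encoded, so the nuclease must be supplied separately. mCherry2 fluorescence marks transduced or transfected cells for tracking or sorting. The associated publication concerns CRISPR-mediated glioma oncolysis through targeting of the non-coding genome, but the record does not specify the genomic target of sgCIDE-1.
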