Features (pLannotate 1.2.2; 25 found; start..end, strand, type, name):
     31..83      -  misc_feature   bom (fragment): basis of mobility region from pBR322
    232..611     +  enhancer       CMV enhancer: human cytomegalovirus immediate early enhancer
    612..811     +  promoter       CMV promoter: human cytomegalovirus (CMV) immediate early promoter
    829..1009    +  LTR            5' LTR (truncated): truncated 5' long terminal repeat (LTR) from HIV-1
   1056..1181    +  misc_feature   HIV-1 Ψ: packaging signal of human immunodeficiency virus type 1
   1165..1528    +  CDS            HIV-1 gag (fragment): gag protein from human immunodeficiency virus 1; gag
   1674..1907    +  misc_feature   RRE: The Rev response element (RRE) of HIV-1 allows for Rev-dependent mRNA export from the nucleus to the cytoplasm.
   2284..2384    +  CDS            Rev (fragment): human immunodeficiency virus 1 (HIV-1) Rev protein; rev; enhances nuclear export of unspliced and incompletely spliced viral mRNAs
   2434..2551    +  misc_feature   cPPT/CTS: central polypurine tract and central termination sequence of HIV-1
   2602..2842    +  promoter       U6 promoter: RNA polymerase III promoter for human U6 snRNA
   2890..2957    +  misc_RNA       tracrRNA (fragment): trans-activating CRISPR RNA for the Streptococcus pyogenes CRISPR/Cas9 system
   2976..2994    +  CDS            small t antigen (fragment): SV40 (simian virus 40) small t antigen
   3020..3231    +  promoter       EF-1α core promoter: core promoter for human elongation factor EF-1α
   3232..3340    +  intron         EF-1α intron A (fragment): intron upstream of the start codon of human EF-1α
   3966..4169    +  intron         EF-1α intron A: truncated intron upstream of the start codon of human EF-1α
   4202..4909    +  CDS            mCherry2: mCherry2 is a basic (constitutively fluorescent) red fluorescent protein published in 2017, derived from Discosoma sp.. It has very low acid sensitivity.
   4928..5516    +  misc_feature   WPRE: woodchuck hepatitis virus posttranscriptional regulatory element
   5567..5586    +  misc_feature   cPPT/CTS (fragment): central polypurine tract and central termination sequence of HIV-1
   5588..5821    +  LTR            3' LTR (ΔU3): self-inactivating 3' long terminal repeat (LTR) from HIV-1
   5853..6077    +  polyA_signal   bGH poly(A) signal: bovine growth hormone polyadenylation signal
   6081..6100    +  promoter       SV40 promoter (fragment): SV40 enhancer and early promoter
   6121..6171    -  CDS            lacI (fragment): lac repressor; lacI; The lac repressor binds to the lac operator to inhibit transcription in E. coli. This inhibition can be relieved by adding lactose or isopropyl-β-D-thiogalactopyranoside (IPTG).
   6354..6942    -  rep_origin     ori: high-copy-number ColE1/pMB1/pBR322/pUC origin of replication
   7113..7973    -  CDS            AmpR: β-lactamase; bla; confers resistance to ampicillin, carbenicillin, and related antibiotics
   7974..8078    -  promoter       AmpR promoter: bla
>Addgene plasmid #211649 | pCF820-sgCIDE-1_U6-sgRNA-EF1a-mCherry2 | addgene full sequence | sequence record 421522 | Addgene NGS Result
GTCGACGGATCGGGAGATCTCCCGATCCCCTATGGTGCACTCTCAGTACAATCTGCTCTGATGCCGCATA
GTTAAGCCAGTATCTGCTCCCTGCTTGTGTGTTGGAGGTCGCTGAGTAGTGCGCGAGCAAAATTTAAGCT
ACAACAAGGCAAGGCTTGACCGACAATTGCATGAAGAATCTGCTTAGGGTTAGGCGTTTTGCGCTGCTTC
GCGATGTACGGGCCAGATATTGACATTGATTATTGACTAGTTATTAATAGTAATCAATTACGGGGTCATT
AGTTCATAGCCCATATATGGAGTTCCGCGTTACATAACTTACGGTAAATGGCCCGCCTGGCTGACCGCCC
AACGACCCCCGCCCATTGACGTCAATAATGACGTATGTTCCCATAGTAACGCCAATAGGGACTTTCCATT
GACGTCAATGGGTGGAGTATTTACGGTAAACTGCCCACTTGGCAGTACATCAAGTGTATCATATGCCAAG
TACGCCCCCTATTGACGTCAATGACGGTAAATGGCCCGCCTGGCATTATGCCCAGTACATGACCTTATGG
GACTTTCCTACTTGGCAGTACATCTACGTATTAGTCATCGCTATTACCATGGTGATGCGGTTTTGGCAGT
ACATCAATGGGCGTGGATAGCGGTTTGACTCACGGGGATTTCCAAGTCTCCACCCCATTGACGTCAATGG
GAGTTTGTTTTGGCACCAAAATCAACGGGACTTTCCAAAATGTCGTAACAACTCCGCCCCATTGACGCAA
ATGGGCGGTAGGCGTGTACGGTGGGAGGTCTATATAAGCAGCGCGTTTTGCCTGTACTGGGTCTCTCTGG
TTAGACCAGATCTGAGCCTGGGAGCTCTCTGGCTAACTAGGGAACCCACTGCTTAAGCCTCAATAAAGCT
TGCCTTGAGTGCTTCAAGTAGTGTGTGCCCGTCTGTTGTGTGACTCTGGTAACTAGAGATCCCTCAGACC
CTTTTAGTCAGTGTGGAAAATCTCTAGCAGTGGCGCCCGAACAGGGACTTGAAAGCGAAAGGGAAACCAG
AGGAGCTCTCTCGACGCAGGACTCGGCTTGCTGAAGCGCGCACGGCAAGAGGCGAGGGGCGGCGACTGGT
GAGTACGCCAAAAATTTTGACTAGCGGAGGCTAGAAGGAGAGAGATGGGTGCGAGAGCGTCAGTATTAAG
CGGGGGAGAATTAGATCGCGATGGGAAAAAATTCGGTTAAGGCCAGGGGGAAAGAAAAAATATAAATTAA
AACATATAGTATGGGCAAGCAGGGAGCTAGAACGATTCGCAGTTAATCCTGGCCTGTTAGAAACATCAGA
AGGCTGTAGACAAATACTGGGACAGCTACAACCATCCCTTCAGACAGGATCAGAAGAACTTAGATCATTA
TATAATACAGTAGCAACCCTCTATTGTGTGCATCAAAGGATAGAGATAAAAGACACCAAGGAAGCTTTAG
ACAAGATAGAGGAAGAGCAAAACAAAAGTAAGACCACCGCACAGCAAGCGGCCGCTGATCTTCAGACCTG
GAGGAGGAGATATGAGGGACAATTGGAGAAGTGAATTATATAAATATAAAGTAGTAAAAATTGAACCATT
AGGAGTAGCACCCACCAAGGCAAAGAGAAGAGTGGTGCAGAGAGAAAAAAGAGCAGTGGGAATAGGAGCT
TTGTTCCTTGGGTTCTTGGGAGCAGCAGGAAGCACTATGGGCGCAGCGTCAATGACGCTGACGGTACAGG
CCAGACAATTATTGTCTGGTATAGTGCAGCAGCAGAACAATTTGCTGAGGGCTATTGAGGCGCAACAGCA
TCTGTTGCAACTCACAGTCTGGGGCATCAAGCAGCTCCAGGCAAGAATCCTGGCTGTGGAAAGATACCTA
AAGGATCAACAGCTCCTGGGGATTTGGGGTTGCTCTGGAAAACTCATTTGCACCACTGCTGTGCCTTGGA
ATGCTAGTTGGAGTAATAAATCTCTGGAACAGATTTGGAATCACACGACCTGGATGGAGTGGGACAGAGA
AATTAACAATTACACAAGCTTAATACACTCCTTAATTGAAGAATCGCAAAACCAGCAAGAAAAGAATGAA
CAAGAATTATTGGAATTAGATAAATGGGCAAGTTTGTGGAATTGGTTTAACATAACAAATTGGCTGTGGT
ATATAAAATTATTCATAATGATAGTAGGAGGCTTGGTAGGTTTAAGAATAGTTTTTGCTGTACTTTCTAT
AGTGAATAGAGTTAGGCAGGGATATTCACCATTATCGTTTCAGACCCACCTCCCAACCCCGAGGGGACCC
GACAGGCCCGAAGGAATAGAAGAAGAAGGTGGAGAGAGAGACAGAGACAGATCCATTCGATTAGTGAACG
GATCGGCACTGCGTGCGCCAATTCTGCAGACAAATGGCAGTATTCATCCACAATTTTAAAAGAAAAGGGG
GGATTGGGGGGTACAGTGCAGGGGAAAGAATAGTAGACATAATAGCAACAGACATACAAACTAAAGAATT
ACAAAAACAAATTACAAAAATTCAAAATTTTCGGGTTTATTACAGGGACAGCAGAGATCCAGTTTGGTTA
ATTAAGGTACCGAGGGCCTATTTCCCATGATTCCTTCATATTTGCATATACGATACAAGGCTGTTAGAGA
GATAATTAGAATTAATTTGACTGTAAACACAAAGATATTAGTACAAAATACGTGACGTAGAAAGTAATAA
TTTCTTGGGTAGTTTGCAGTTTTAAAATTATGTTTTAAAATGGACTATCATATGCTTACCGTAACTTGAA
AGTATTTCGATTTCTTGGCTTTATATATCTTGTGGAAAGGACGAAACACCGTGTAATCCCAGCACTTTGG
GGTTTAAGAGCTATGCTGGAAACAGCATAGCAAGTTTAAATAAGGCTAGTCCGTTATCAACTTGAAAAAG
TGGCACCGAGTCGGTGCTTTTTTTGAATTCGCTAGCTAGGTCTTGAAAGGAGTGGGAATTGGCTCCGGTG
CCCGTCAGTGGGCAGAGCGCACATCGCCCACAGTCCCCGAGAAGTTGGGGGGAGGGGTCGGCAATTGATC
CGGTGCCTAGAGAAGGTGGCGCGGGGTAAACTGGGAAAGTGATGTCGTGTACTGGCTCCGCCTTTTTCCC
GAGGGTGGGGGAGAACCGTATATAAGTGCAGTAGTCGCCGTGAACGTTCTTTTTCGCAACGGGTTTGCCG
CCAGAACACAGGTAAGTGCCGTGTGTGGTTCCCGCGGGCCTGGCCTCTTTACGGGTTATGGCCCTTGCGT
GCCTTGAATTACTTCCACTGGCTGCAGTACGTGATTCTTGATCCCGAGCTTCGGGTTGGAAGTGGGTGGG
AGAGTTCGAGGCCTTGCGCTTAAGGAGCCCCTTCGCCTCGTGCTTGAGTTGAGGCCTGGCCTGGGCGCTG
GGGCCGCCGCGTGCGAATCTGGTGGCACCTTCGCGCCTGTCTCGCTGCTTTCGATAAGTCTCTAGCCATT
TAAAATTTTTGATGACCTGCTGCGACGCTTTTTTTCTGGCAAGATAGTCTTGTAAATGCGGGCCAAGATC
TGCACACTGGTATTTCGGTTTTTGGGGCCGCGGGCGGCGACGGGGCCCGTGCGTCCCAGCGCACATGTTC
GGCGAGGCGGGGCCTGCGAGCGCGGCCACCGAGAATCGGACGGGGGTAGTCTCAAGCTGGCCGGCCTGCT
CTGGTGCCTGGCCTCGCGCCGCCGTGTATCGCCCCGCCCTGGGCGGCAAGGCTGGCCCGGTCGGCACCAG
TTGCGTGAGCGGAAAGATGGCCGCTTCCCGGCCCTGCTGCAGGGAGCTCAAAATGGAGGACGCGGCGCTC
GGGAGAGCGGGCGGGTGAGTCACCCACACAAAGGAAAAGGGCCTTTCCGTCCTCAGCCGTCGCTTCATGT
GACTCCACGGAGTACCGGGCGCCGTCCAGGCACCTCGATTAGTTCTCGAGCTTTTGGAGTACGTCGTCTT
TAGGTTGGGGGGAGGGGTTTTATGCGATGGAGTTTCCCCACACTGAGTGGGTGGAGACTGAAGTTAGGCC
AGCTTGGCACTTGATGTAATTCTCCTTGGAATTTGCCCTTTTTGAGTTTGGATCTTGGTTCATTCTCAAG
CCTCAGACAGTGGTTCAAAGTTTTTTTCTTCCATTTCAGGTGTCGTGAACCGGTTCTAGAGCGCTGCCAC
CATGGTCAGTAAAGGTGAAGAGGACAATATGGCTATCATCAAGGAGTTCATGCGCTTTAAGGTACACATG
GAAGGCTCAGTTAACGGGCATGAGTTCGAAATAGAGGGAGAAGGTGAAGGACGCCCCTATGAAGGCACCC
AAACGGCTAAGCTGAAGGTAACTAAGGGCGGTCCCTTGCCCTTCGCCTGGGACATACTGAGCCCGCAGTT
CATGTACGGTTCCAAAGCCTATGTAAAACACCCCGCCGACATTCCTGACTATCTTAAGCTGTCTTTTCCC
GAAGGCTTTAACTGGGAAAGAGTAATGAATTTCGAGGATGGAGGGGTGGTCACTGTAACACAGGATTCTA
GTCTGCAAGATGGGGAGTTCATCTACAAGGTGAAGCTGCGCGGCACGAATTTTCCCTCAGATGGTCCTGT
CATGCAGTGTCGGACTATGGGGTGGGAAGCAAGCACAGAAAGAATGTATCCTGAGGACGGGGCACTGAAG
GGAGAGATCAAACAGCGGCTCAAACTTAAAGACGGCGGGCACTATGACGCCGAAGTTAAGACAACTTACA
AGGCCAAGAAGCCCGTTCAGTTGCCGGGCGCATACAACGTGGACATAAAGCTCGACATCTTGTCCCATAA
TGAGGACTACACAATCGTGGAACAGTATGAACGGGCCGAGGGCAGACATTCTACCGGGGGGATGGATGAG
CTTTACAAGTAAACGCGTTAAGTCGACAATCAACCTCTGGATTACAAAATTTGTGAAAGATTGACTGGTA
TTCTTAACTATGTTGCTCCTTTTACGCTATGTGGATACGCTGCTTTAATGCCTTTGTATCATGCTATTGC
TTCCCGTATGGCTTTCATTTTCTCCTCCTTGTATAAATCCTGGTTGCTGTCTCTTTATGAGGAGTTGTGG
CCCGTTGTCAGGCAACGTGGCGTGGTGTGCACTGTGTTTGCTGACGCAACCCCCACTGGTTGGGGCATTG
CCACCACCTGTCAGCTCCTTTCCGGGACTTTCGCTTTCCCCCTCCCTATTGCCACGGCGGAACTCATCGC
CGCCTGCCTTGCCCGCTGCTGGACAGGGGCTCGGCTGTTGGGCACTGACAATTCCGTGGTGTTGTCGGGG
AAATCATCGTCCTTTCCTTGGCTGCTCGCCTGTGTTGCCACCTGGATTCTGCGCGGGACGTCCTTCTGCT
ACGTCCCTTCGGCCCTCAATCCAGCGGACCTTCCTTCCCGCGGCCTGCTGCCGGCTCTGCGGCCTCTTCC
GCGTCTTCGCCTTCGCCCTCAGACGAGTCGGATCTCCCTTTGGGCCGCCTCCCCGCGTCGACTTTAAGAC
CAATGACTTACAAGGCAGCTGTAGATCTTAGCCACTTTTTAAAAGAAAAGGGGGGACTGGAAGGGCTAAT
TCACTCCCAACGAAGACAAGATCTGCTTTTTGCTTGTACTGGGTCTCTCTGGTTAGACCAGATCTGAGCC
TGGGAGCTCTCTGGCTAACTAGGGAACCCACTGCTTAAGCCTCAATAAAGCTTGCCTTGAGTGCTTCAAG
TAGTGTGTGCCCGTCTGTTGTGTGACTCTGGTAACTAGAGATCCCTCAGACCCTTTTAGTCAGTGTGGAA
AATCTCTAGCAGGGCCCGTTTAAACCCGCTGATCAGCCTCGACTGTGCCTTCTAGTTGCCAGCCATCTGT
TGTTTGCCCCTCCCCCGTGCCTTCCTTGACCCTGGAAGGTGCCACTCCCACTGTCCTTTCCTAATAAAAT
GAGGAAATTGCATCGCATTGTCTGAGTAGGTGTCATTCTATTCTGGGGGGTGGGGTGGGGCAGGACAGCA
AGGGGGAGGATTGGGAAGACAATAGCAGGCATGCTGGGGATGCGGTGGGCTCTATGGCTTCTGAGGCGGA
AAGAACCAGCCATTAATGAAAAGAACCAGCCATTAATGAATCGGCCAACGCGCGGGGAGAGGCGGTTTGC
GTATTGGGCGCTCTTCCGCTTCCTCGCTCACTGACTCGCTGCGCTCGGTCGTTCGGCTGCGGCGAGCGGT
ATCAGCTCACTCAAAGGCGGTAATACGGTTATCCACAGAATCAGGGGATAACGCAGGAAAGAACATGTGA
GCAAAAGGCCAGCAAAAGGCCAGGAACCGTAAAAAGGCCGCGTTGCTGGCGTTTTTCCATAGGCTCCGCC
CCCCTGACGAGCATCACAAAAATCGACGCTCAAGTCAGAGGTGGCGAAACCCGACAGGACTATAAAGATA
CCAGGCGTTTCCCCCTGGAAGCTCCCTCGTGCGCTCTCCTGTTCCGACCCTGCCGCTTACCGGATACCTG
TCCGCCTTTCTCCCTTCGGGAAGCGTGGCGCTTTCTCATAGCTCACGCTGTAGGTATCTCAGTTCGGTGT
AGGTCGTTCGCTCCAAGCTGGGCTGTGTGCACGAACCCCCCGTTCAGCCCGACCGCTGCGCCTTATCCGG
TAACTATCGTCTTGAGTCCAACCCGGTAAGACACGACTTATCGCCACTGGCAGCAGCCACTGGTAACAGG
ATTAGCAGAGCGAGGTATGTAGGCGGTGCTACAGAGTTCTTGAAGTGGTGGCCTAACTACGGCTACACTA
GAAGAACAGTATTTGGTATCTGCGCTCTGCTGAAGCCAGTTACCTTCGGAAAAAGAGTTGGTAGCTCTTG
ATCCGGCAAACAAACCACCGCTGGTAGCGGTGGTTTTTTTGTTTGCAAGCAGCAGATTACGCGCAGAAAA
AAAGGATCTCAAGAAGATCCTTTGATCTTTTCTACGGGGTCTGACGCTCAGTGGAACGAAAACTCACGTT
AAGGGATTTTGGTCATGAGATTATCAAAAAGGATCTTCACCTAGATCCTTTTAAATTAAAAATGAAGTTT
TAAATCAATCTAAAGTATATATGAGTAAACTTGGTCTGACAGTTACCAATGCTTAATCAGTGAGGCACCT
ATCTCAGCGATCTGTCTATTTCGTTCATCCATAGTTGCCTGACTCCCCGTCGTGTAGATAACTACGATAC
GGGAGGGCTTACCATCTGGCCCCAGTGCTGCAATGATACCGCGAGACCCACGCTCACCGGCTCCAGATTT
ATCAGCAATAAACCAGCCAGCCGGAAGGGCCGAGCGCAGAAGTGGTCCTGCAACTTTATCCGCCTCCATC
CAGTCTATTAATTGTTGCCGGGAAGCTAGAGTAAGTAGTTCGCCAGTTAATAGTTTGCGCAACGTTGTTG
CCATTGCTACAGGCATCGTGGTGTCACGCTCGTCGTTTGGTATGGCTTCATTCAGCTCCGGTTCCCAACG
ATCAAGGCGAGTTACATGATCCCCCATGTTGTGCAAAAAAGCGGTTAGCTCCTTCGGTCCTCCGATCGTT
GTCAGAAGTAAGTTGGCCGCAGTGTTATCACTCATGGTTATGGCAGCACTGCATAATTCTCTTACTGTCA
TGCCATCCGTAAGATGCTTTTCTGTGACTGGTGAGTACTCAACCAAGTCATTCTGAGAATAGTGTATGCG
GCGACCGAGTTGCTCTTGCCCGGCGTCAATACGGGATAATACCGCGCCACATAGCAGAACTTTAAAAGTG
CTCATCATTGGAAAACGTTCTTCGGGGCGAAAACTCTCAAGGATCTTACCGCTGTTGAGATCCAGTTCGA
TGTAACCCACTCGTGCACCCAACTGATCTTCAGCATCTTTTACTTTCACCAGCGTTTCTGGGTGAGCAAA
AACAGGAAGGCAAAATGCCGCAAAAAAGGGAATAAGGGCGACACGGAAATGTTGAATACTCATACTCTTC
CTTTTTCAATATTATTGAAGCATTTATCAGGGTTATTGTCTCATGAGCGGATACATATTTGAATGTATTT
AGAAAAATAAACAAATAGGGGTTCCGCGCACATTTCCCCGAAAAGTGCCACCTGAC
